Addgene plasmid #78788: pcDNA3-HA p21 K161R
Purpose: To overexpress p21 K161R in Mammalian Cells
Depositing lab: Jaewhan Song. Depositing organization: Yonsei University. Publication: Stabilization of p21 (Cip1/WAF1) following Tip60-dependent acetylation is required for p21-mediated DNA damage response. Lee MS, Seo J, Choi DY, Lee EW, Ko A, Ha NC, Yoon JB, Lee HW, Kim KP, Song J. Cell Death Differ. 2013 Apr;20(4):620-9. doi: 10.1038/cdd.2012.159. Epub 2012 Dec 14. PubMed 23238566.
Backbone
  Vector backbone: pcDNA3-HA
  Vector type: Mammalian Expression
Growth in bacteria
  Bacterial resistance: Ampicillin, 100 μg/mL
  Growth temperature: 37°C
  Growth strain: DH5alpha
  Copy number: High Copy
Gene/Insert
  Gene/Insert name: p21
  Species: H. sapiens (human)
  Mutation: K161R_mutation
  Entrez Gene: CDKN1A (a.k.a. CAP20, CDKN1, CIP1, MDA-6, P21, SDI1, WAF1, p21CIP1)
  Promoter: CMV
  Tag / fusion protein: HA (N terminal on backbone)
  Cloning method: Unknown
  Sequencing primers: 5′ CMV-F; 3′ BGHrev
Terms and licenses: Academic/Nonprofit Terms; Industry Terms: Not Available to Industry
How to cite: pcDNA3-HA p21 K161R was a gift from Jaewhan Song (Addgene plasmid # 78788 ; http://n2t.net/addgene:78788 ; RRID:Addgene_78788)
