[The description below was written by a language model from this plasmid's Addgene catalogue record and pLannotate feature annotations shown in this document.]
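Description:
pcDNA3-HA p21 K161R is a mammalian expression plasmid of about 5.9 kb built on a pcDNA3-HA backbone, designed to overexpress a point mutant of human p21 (CDKN1A, also known as Cip1/WAF1), the cyclin-dependent kinase inhibitor that mediates p53-dependent G1 arrest. It is propagated in E. coli through a high-copy ColE1/pUC-type origin and selected with ampicillin via the β-lactamase gene and its own promoter. An f1 origin is also present, which in principle allows single-stranded DNA production. Short lac promoter/operator, lacI and bom fragments are annotated as well and appear to be backbone remnants with no role in expression.

The p21 coding sequence sits downstream of the human cytomegalovirus immediate-early enhancer and promoter and is terminated by the bovine growth hormone polyadenylation signal, giving strong constitutive transcription in transfected cells. According to the catalogue entry, the backbone supplies an N-terminal HA epitope tag for detection or immunoprecipitation. The tag is not separately annotated in the feature table, though there is unannotated space between the T7 promoter and the p21 CDS. The insert carries a lysine-to-arginine substitution at residue 161, which removes a modifiable lysine while preserving positive charge. The associated study concerns Tip60-dependent acetylation and stabilisation of p21 in the DNA damage response, so the mutant plausibly serves as a non-acetylatable variant for comparison with wild-type protein, although the record does not state this outright. Flanking T7 and SP6 promoters permit in vitro transcription of either strand. A separate SV40 early promoter–neo–SV40 poly(A) cassette provides G418 selection for stable mammalian lines.
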