Features (pLannotate 1.2.2; 21 found; start..end, strand, type, name):
     36..80      -  misc_feature   bom (fragment): basis of mobility region from pBR322
    235..614     +  enhancer       CMV enhancer: human cytomegalovirus immediate early enhancer
    615..818     +  promoter       CMV promoter: human cytomegalovirus (CMV) immediate early promoter
    814..847     +  LTR            5' LTR (truncated) (fragment): truncated 5' long terminal repeat (LTR) from HIV-1
    863..881     +  promoter       T7 promoter: promoter for bacteriophage T7 RNA polymerase
    949..1443    +  CDS            p21: human cyclin-dependent kinase inhibitor 1A; Homo sapiens CDKN1A; mediates p53-dependent arrest in the G1 phase of the cell cycle
   1471..1489    -  promoter       SP6 promoter: promoter for bacteriophage SP6 RNA polymerase
   1515..1739    +  polyA_signal   bGH poly(A) signal: bovine growth hormone polyadenylation signal
   1743..1764    +  promoter       SV40 promoter (fragment): SV40 enhancer and early promoter
   1785..2213    +  rep_origin     f1 ori (sequence partly withheld): f1 bacteriophage origin of replication; arrow indicates direction of (+) strand synthesis
   2227..2557    +  promoter       SV40 promoter: SV40 enhancer and early promoter
   2624..3415    +  CDS            neo: KKA2_KLEPN - Also known as kan, nptII. Experimental evidence at protein level: Swiss-Prot protein existence level 1. Resistance to kanamycin, neomycin, paromomycin, ribostamycin, butirosin and gentamicin B. From Klebsiella pneumoniae.
   3439..3597    +  CDS            ble (fragment): BLE_KLEPN - Experimental evidence at protein level: Swiss-Prot protein existence level 1. Binding protein with a strong affinity to the bleomycin family of antibiotics. Binds to CL990; an antimitotic-antibiotic compound. From Klebsiella pneumoniae.
   3592..3713    +  polyA_signal   SV40 poly(A) signal: SV40 polyadenylation signal
   3786..3802    -  protein_bind   lac operator: The lac repressor binds to the lac operator to inhibit transcription in E. coli. This inhibition can be relieved by adding lactose or isopropyl-β-D-thiogalactopyranoside (IPTG). lac repressor encoded by lacI
   3810..3840    -  promoter       lac promoter: promoter for the E. coli lac operon
   3855..3876    -  protein_bind   CAP binding site: CAP binding activates transcription in the presence of cAMP. E. coli catabolite activator protein
   3889..3981    -  CDS            lacI (fragment): lac repressor; lacI; The lac repressor binds to the lac operator to inhibit transcription in E. coli. This inhibition can be relieved by adding lactose or isopropyl-β-D-thiogalactopyranoside (IPTG).
   4164..4752    -  rep_origin     ori: high-copy-number ColE1/pMB1/pBR322/pUC origin of replication
   4923..5783    -  CDS            AmpR: β-lactamase; bla; confers resistance to ampicillin, carbenicillin, and related antibiotics
   5784..5888    -  promoter       AmpR promoter: bla
>Addgene plasmid #78788 | pcDNA3-HA p21 K161R | addgene full sequence | sequence record 149130 | Addgene assembled sequence
GACGGATCGGGAGATCTCCCGATCCCCTATGGTCGACTCTCAGTACAATCTGCTCTGATGCCGCATAGTT
AAGCCAGTATCTGCTCCCTGCTTGTGTGTTGGAGGTCGCTGAGTAGTGCGCGAGCAAAATTTAAGCTACA
ACAAGGCAAGGCTTGACCGACAATTGCATGAAGAATCTGCTTAGGGTTAGGCGTTTTGCGCTGCTTCGCG
ATGTACGGGCCAGATATACGCGTTGACATTGATTATTGACTAGTTATTAATAGTAATCAATTACGGGGTC
ATTAGTTCATAGCCCATATATGGAGTTCCGCGTTACATAACTTACGGTAAATGGCCCGCCTGGCTGACCG
CCCAACGACCCCCGCCCATTGACGTCAATAATGACGTATGTTCCCATAGTAACGCCAATAGGGACTTTCC
ATTGACGTCAATGGGTGGACTATTTACGGTAAACTGCCCACTTGGCAGTACATCAAGTGTATCATATGCC
AAGTACGCCCCCTATTGACGTCAATGACGGTAAATGGCCCGCCTGGCATTATGCCCAGTACATGACCTTA
TGGGACTTTCCTACTTGGCAGTACATCTACGTATTAGTCATCGCTATTACCATGGTGATGCGGTTTTGGC
AGTACATCAATGGGCGTGGATAGCGGTTTGACTCACGGGGATTTCCAAGTCTCCACCCCATTGACGTCAA
TGGGAGTTTGTTTTGGCACCAAAATCAACGGGACTTTCCAAAATGTCGTAACAACTCCGCCCCATTGACG
CAAATGGGCGGTAGGCGTGTACGGTGGGAGGTCTATATAAGCAGAGCTCTCTGGCTAACTAGAGAACCCA
CTGCTTACTGGCTTATCGAAATTAATACGACTCACTATAGGGAGACCCAAGCTTGGTACCATGGCCTCCT
ACCCTTATGATGTGCCAGATTATGCCTCTCCCGAATTCATGTCAGAACCGGCTGGGGATGTCCGTCAGAA
CCCATGCGGCAGCAAGGCCTGCCGCCGCCTCTTCGGCCCAGTGGACAGCGAGCAGCTGAGACGCGACTGT
GATGCGCTAATGGCGGGCTGCATCCAGGAGGCCCGTGAGCGATGGAACTTCGACTTTGTCACCGAGACAC
CACTGGAGGGTGACTTCGCCTGGGAGCGTGTGCGGGGCCTTGGCCTGCCCAAGCTCTACCTTCCCACGGG
GCCCCGGCGAGGCCGGGATGAGTTGGGAGGAGGCAGGCGGCCTGGCACCTCACCTGCTCTGCTGCAGGGG
ACAGCAGAGGAAGACCATGTGGACCTGTCACTGTCTTGTACCCTTGTGCCTCGCTCAGGGGAGCAGGCTG
AAGGGTCCCCAGGTGGACCTGGAGACTCTCAGGGTCGAAAACGGCGGCAGACCAGCATGACAGATTTCTA
CCACTCCAAACGCCGGCTGATCTTCTCCAGGAGGAAGCCCTAACTCGAGCATGCATCTAGAGGGCCCTAT
TCTATAGTGTCACCTAAATGCTAGAGCTCGCTGATCAGCCTCGACTGTGCCTTCTAGTTGCCAGCCATCT
GTTGTTTGCCCCTCCCCCGTGCCTTCCTTGACCCTGGAAGGTGCCACTCCCACTGTCCTTTCCTAATAAA
ATGAGGAAATTGCATCGCATTGTCTGAGTAGGTGTCATTCTATTCTGGGGGGTGGGGTGGGGCAGGACAG
CAAGGGGGAGGATTGGGAAGACAATAGCAGGCATGCTGGGGATGCGGTGGGCTCTATGGCTTCTGAGGCG
GAAAGAACCAGCTGGGGCTCTAGGGGGTATCCCC
[124 nt withheld, positions 1785-1908]
C
[32 nt withheld, positions 1910-1941]
CA
[57 nt withheld, positions 1944-2000]
A
[49 nt withheld, positions 2002-2050]
CCTTTGACGTTGGAGTCCACGTTCTTT
[37 nt withheld, positions 2078-2114]
ACCCTATCTCGGTCTATTCTTTTGATTTATAAGGGATTTTGGGGATTTCGGCCTATTGGTTAAAAAATGA
GCTGATTTAACAAAAATTTAACGCGAATTAATTCTGTGGAATGTGTGTCAGTTAGGGTGTGGAAAGTCCC
CAGGCTCCCCAGGCAGGCAGAAGTATGCAAAGCATGCATCTCAATTAGTCAGCAACCAGGTGTGGAAAGT
CCCCAGGCTCCCCAGCAGGCAGAAGTATGCAAAGCATGCATCTCAATTAGTCAGCAACCATAGTCCCGCC
CCTAACTCCGCCCATCCCGCCCCTAACTCCGCCCAGTTCCGCCCATTCTCCGCCCCATGGCTGACTAATT
TTTTTTATTTATGCAGAGGCCGAGGCCGCCTCTGCCTCTGAGCTATTCCAGAAGTAGTGAGGAGGCTTTT
TTGGAGGCCTAGGCTTTTGCAAAAAGCTCCCGGGAGCTTGTATATCCATTTTCGGATCTGATCAAGAGAC
AGGATGAGGATCGTTTCGCATGATTGAACAAGATGGATTGCACGCAGGTTCTCCGGCCGCTTGGGTGGAG
AGGCTATTCGGCTATGACTGGGCACAACAGACAATCGGCTGCTCTGATGCCGCCGTGTTCCGGCTGTCAG
CGCAGGGGCGCCCGGTTCTTTTTGTCAAGACCGACCTGTCCGGTGCCCTGAATGAACTGCAGGACGAGGC
AGCGCGGCTATCGTGGCTGGCCACGACGGGCGTTCCTTGCGCAGCTGTGCTCGACGTTGTCACTGAAGCG
GGAAGGGACTGGCTGCTATTGGGCGAAGTGCCGGGGCAGGATCTCCTGTCATCTCACCTTGCTCCTGCCG
AGAAAGTATCCATCATGGCTGATGCAATGCGGCGGCTGCATACGCTTGATCCGGCTACCTGCCCATTCGA
CCACCAAGCGAAACATCGCATCGAGCGAGCACGTACTCGGATGGAAGCCGGTCTTGTCGATCAGGATGAT
CTGGACGAAGAGCATCAGGGGCTCGCGCCAGCCGAACTGTTCGCCAGGCTCAAGGCGCGCATGCCCGACG
GCGAGGATCTCGTCGTGACCCATGGCGATGCCTGCTTGCCGAATATCATGGTGGAAAATGGCCGCTTTTC
TGGATTCATCGACTGTGGCCGGCTGGGTGTGGCGGACCGCTATCAGGACATAGCGTTGGCTACCCGTGAT
ATTGCTGAAGAGCTTGGCGGCGAATGGGCTGACCGCTTCCTCGTGCTTTACGGTATCGCCGCTCCCGATT
CGCAGCGCATCGCCTTCTATCGCCTTCTTGACGAGTTCTTCTGAGCGGGACTCTGGGGTTCGAAATGACC
GACCAAGCGACGCCCAACCTGCCATCACGAGATTTCGATTCCACCGCCGCCTTCTATGAAAGGTTGGGCT
TCGGAATCGTTTTCCGGGACGCCGGCTGGATGATCCTCCAGCGCGGGGATCTCATGCTGGAGTTCTTCGC
CCACCCCAACTTGTTTATTGCAGCTTATAATGGTTACAAATAAAGCAATAGCATCACAAATTTCACAAAT
AAAGCATTTTTTTCACTGCATTCTAGTTGTGGTTTGTCCAAACTCATCAATGTATCTTATCATGTCTGTA
TACCGTCGACCTCTAGCTAGAGCTTGGCGTAATCATGGTCATAGCTGTTTCCTGTGTGAAATTGTTATCC
GCTCACAATTCCACACAACATACGAGCCGGAAGCATAAAGTGTAAAGCCTGGGGTGCCTAATGAGTGAGC
TAACTCACATTAATTGCGTTGCGCTCACTGCCCGCTTTCCAGTCGGGAAACCTGTCGTGCCAGCTGCATT
AATGAATCGGCCAACGCGCGGGGAGAGGCGGTTTGCGTATTGGGCGCTCTTCCGCTTCCTCGCTCACTGA
CTCGCTGCGCTCGGTCGTTCGGCTGCGGCGAGCGGTATCAGCTCACTCAAAGGCGGTAATACGGTTATCC
ACAGAATCAGGGGATAACGCAGGAAAGAACATGTGAGCAAAAGGCCAGCAAAAGGCCAGGAACCGTAAAA
AGGCCGCGTTGCTGGCGTTTTTCCATAGGCTCCGCCCCCCTGACGAGCATCACAAAAATCGACGCTCAAG
TCAGAGGTGGCGAAACCCGACAGGACTATAAAGATACCAGGCGTTTCCCCCTGGAAGCTCCCTCGTGCGC
TCTCCTGTTCCGACCCTGCCGCTTACCGGATACCTGTCCGCCTTTCTCCCTTCGGGAAGCGTGGCGCTTT
CTCAATGCTCACGCTGTAGGTATCTCAGTTCGGTGTAGGTCGTTCGCTCCAAGCTGGGCTGTGTGCACGA
ACCCCCCGTTCAGCCCGACCGCTGCGCCTTATCCGGTAACTATCGTCTTGAGTCCAACCCGGTAAGACAC
GACTTATCGCCACTGGCAGCAGCCACTGGTAACAGGATTAGCAGAGCGAGGTATGTAGGCGGTGCTACAG
AGTTCTTGAAGTGGTGGCCTAACTACGGCTACACTAGAAGGACAGTATTTGGTATCTGCGCTCTGCTGAA
GCCAGTTACCTTCGGAAAAAGAGTTGGTAGCTCTTGATCCGGCAAACAAACCACCGCTGGTAGCGGTGGT
TTTTTTGTTTGCAAGCAGCAGATTACGCGCAGAAAAAAAGGATCTCAAGAAGATCCTTTGATCTTTTCTA
CGGGGTCTGACGCTCAGTGGAACGAAAACTCACGTTAAGGGATTTTGGTCATGAGATTATCAAAAAGGAT
CTTCACCTAGATCCTTTTAAATTAAAAATGAAGTTTTAAATCAATCTAAAGTATATATGAGTAAACTTGG
TCTGACAGTTACCAATGCTTAATCAGTGAGGCACCTATCTCAGCGATCTGTCTATTTCGTTCATCCATAG
TTGCCTGACTCCCCGTCGTGTAGATAACTACGATACGGGAGGGCTTACCATCTGGCCCCAGTGCTGCAAT
GATACCGCGAGACCCACGCTCACCGGCTCCAGATTTATCAGCAATAAACCAGCCAGCCGGAAGGGCCGAG
CGCAGAAGTGGTCCTGCAACTTTATCCGCCTCCATCCAGTCTATTAATTGTTGCCGGGAAGCTAGAGTAA
GTAGTTCGCCAGTTAATAGTTTGCGCAACGTTGTTGCCATTGCTACAGGCATCGTGGTGTCACGCTCGTC
GTTTGGTATGGCTTCATTCAGCTCCGGTTCCCAACGATCAAGGCGAGTTACATGATCCCCCATGTTGTGC
AAAAAAGCGGTTAGCTCCTTCGGTCCTCCGATCGTTGTCAGAAGTAAGTTGGCCGCAGTGTTATCACTCA
TGGTTATGGCAGCACTGCATAATTCTCTTACTGTCATGCCATCCGTAAGATGCTTTTCTGTGACTGGTGA
GTACTCAACCAAGTCATTCTGAGAATAGTGTATGCGGCGACCGAGTTGCTCTTGCCCGGCGTCAATACGG
GATAATACCGCGCCACATAGCAGAACTTTAAAAGTGCTCATCATTGGAAAACGTTCTTCGGGGCGAAAAC
TCTCAAGGATCTTACCGCTGTTGAGATCCAGTTCGATGTAACCCACTCGTGCACCCAACTGATCTTCAGC
ATCTTTTACTTTCACCAGCGTTTCTGGGTGAGCAAAAACAGGAAGGCAAAATGCCGCAAAAAAGGGAATA
AGGGCGACACGGAAATGTTGAATACTCATACTCTTCCTTTTTCAATATTATTGAAGCATTTATCAGGGTT
ATTGTCTCATGAGCGGATACATATTTGAATGTATTTAGAAAAATAAACAAATAGGGGTTCCGCGCACATT
TCCCCGAAAAGTGCCACCTGACGTC
