>Addgene plasmid #78788 | pcDNA3-HA p21 K161R | addgene partial sequence | sequence record 149129 | BGH-rev 5'-TAGAAGGCACAGTCGAGG-3'
CTATAGAATAGGGCCCTCTAGATGCATGCTCGAGTTAGGGCTTCCTCCTGGAGAAGATCAGCCGGCGTTT
GGAGTGGTAGAAATCTGTCATGCTGGTCTGCCGCCGTTTTCGACCCTGAGAGTCTCCAGGTCCACCTGGG
GACCCTTCAGCCTGCTCCCCTGAGCGAGGCACAAGGGTACAAGACAGTGACAGGTCCACATGGTCTTCCT
CTGCTGTCCCCTGCAGCAGAGCAGGTGAGGTGCCAGGCCGCCTGCCTCCTCCCAACTCATCCCGGCCTCG
CCGGGGCCCCGTGGGAAGGTAGAGCTTGGGCAGGCCAAGGCCCCGCACACGCTCCCAGGCGAAGTCACCC
TCCAGTGGTGTCTCGGTGACAAAGTCGAAGTTCCATCGCTCACGGGCCTCCTGGATGCAGCCCGCCATTA
GCGCATCACAGTCGCGTCTCAGCTGCTCGCTGTCCACTGGGCCGAAGAGGCGGCGGCAGGCCTTGCTGCC
GCATGGGTTCTGACGGACATCCCCAGCCGGTTCTGACATGAATTCGGGAGAGGCATAATCTGGCACATCA
TAAGGGTAGGAGGCCATGGTACCAAGCTTGGGTCTCCCTATAGTGAGTCGTATTAATTTCGATAAGCCAG
TAAGCAGTGGGTTCTCTAGTTAGCCAGAGAGCTCTGCTTATATAGACCTCCCACCGTACACGCCTACCGC
CCATTTGCGTCAATGGGGCGGAGTTGTTACGACATTTTGGAAAGTCCCGTTGATTTTGGTGCCAAAACAA
ACTCCCATTGACGTCAATGGGG
