>Addgene plasmid #78788 | pcDNA3-HA p21 K161R | addgene partial sequence | sequence record 149131 | CMV-F 5'-CGCAAATGGGCGGTAGGCGTG-3'
GCAGAGCTCTCTGGCTAACTAGAGAACCCACTGCTTACTGGCTTATCGAAATTAATACGACTCACTATAG
GGAGACCCAAGCTTGGTACCATGGCCTCCTACCCTTATGATGTGCCAGATTATGCCTCTCCCGAATTCAT
GTCAGAACCGGCTGGGGATGTCCGTCAGAACCCATGCGGCAGCAAGGCCTGCCGCCGCCTCTTCGGCCCA
GTGGACAGCGAGCAGCTGAGACGCGACTGTGATGCGCTAATGGCGGGCTGCATCCAGGAGGCCCGTGAGC
GATGGAACTTCGACTTTGTCACCGAGACACCACTGGAGGGTGACTTCGCCTGGGAGCGTGTGCGGGGCCT
TGGCCTGCCCAAGCTCTACCTTCCCACGGGGCCCCGGCGAGGCCGGGATGAGTTGGGAGGAGGCAGGCGG
CCTGGCACCTCACCTGCTCTGCTGCAGGGGACAGCAGAGGAAGACCATGTGGACCTGTCACTGTCTTGTA
CCCTTGTGCCTCGCTCAGGGGAGCAGGCTGAAGGGTCCCCAGGTGGACCTGGAGACTCTCAGGGTCGAAA
ACGGCGGCAGACCAGCATGACAGATTTCTACCACTCCAAACGCCGGCTGATCTTCTCCAGGAGGAAGCCC
TAACTCGAGCATGCATCTAGAGGGCCCTATTCTATAGTGTCACCTAAATGCTAGAGCTCGCTGATCAGCC
TCGACTGTGCCTTCTAGTTGCCAGCCATCTGTTGTTTGCCCCTCCCCCGTGCCTTCCTTGACCCTGGAAG
GTGCCACTCCCACTGTCCTTTCCTAATAAAATGAGGAAATTGCATCGCATTGTCTGAGTAGGTGTCATTC
TATTCTGGGGGGTGGGGTGGGGCAGGACAGCAAGGGGGAGGATTGGGAAGACAATAGCA
